>Addgene plasmid #86592 | pFBD-Akt1(D323A/D325A) | addgene full sequence | sequence record 173559 | Addgene NGS Result
GAACGTAAGCCGCGAGAGCGCCAACAACCGCTTCTTGGTCGAAGGCAGCAAGCGCGATGAATGTCTTACT
ACGGAGCAAGTTCCCGAGGTAATCGGAGTCCGGCTGATGTTGGGAGTAGGTGGCTACGTCTCCGAACTCA
CGACCGAAAAGATCAAGAGCAGCCCGCATGGATTTGACTTGGTCAGGGCCGAGCCTACATGTGCGAATGA
TGCCCATACTTGAGCCACCTAACTTTGTTTTAGGGCGACTGCCCTGCTGCGTAACATCGTTGCTGCTGCG
TAACATCGTTGCTGCTCCATAACATCAAACATCGACCCACGGCGTAACGCGCTTGCTGCTTGGATGCCCG
AGGCATAGACTGTACAAAAAAACAGTCATAACAAGCCATGAAAACCGCCACTGCGCCGTTACCACCGCTG
CGTTCGGTCAAGGTTCTGGACCAGTTGCGTGAGCGCATACGCTACTTGCATTACAGTTTACGAACCGAAC
AGGCTTATGTCAACTGGGTTCGTGCCTTCATCCGTTTCCACGGTGTGCGTCACCCGGCAACCTTGGGCAG
CAGCGAAGTCGAGGCATTTCTGTCCTGGCTGGCGAACGAGCGCAAGGTTTCGGTCTCCACGCATCGTCAG
GCATTGGCGGCCTTGCTGTTCTTCTACGGCAAGGTGCTGTGCACGGATCTGCCCTTGCTTCAGGAGATCG
GTAGACCTCGGCCGTCGCGGCGCTTGCCGGTGGTGCTGACCCCGGATGAAGTGGTTCGCATCCTCGGTTT
TCTGGAAGGCGAGCATCGTTTGTTCGCCCAGGACTCTAGCTATAGTTCTAGTGGTTGGCTACGTACCCGT
AGTGGCTATGGCAGGGCTTGCCGCCCCGACGTTGGCTGCGAGCCCTGGGCCTTCACCCGAACTTGGGGGT
TGGGGTGGGGAAAAGGAAGAAACGCGGGCGTATTGGTCCCAATGGGGTCTCGGTGGGGTATCGACAGAGT
GCCAGCCCTGGGACCGAACCCCGCGTTTATGAACAAACGACCCAACACCCGTGCGTTTTATTCTGTCTTT
TTATTGCCGTCATAGCGCGGGTTCCTTCCGGTATTGTCTCCTTCCGTGTTTCAGTTAGCCTCCCCCATCT
CCCGGTACCTCACTGCACAGCGGCGTCCGGGTGGCTCTGGTATCGCTGCCTCCAAACCTCCTGGATCTTC
CTGCACCACTTGTGTGCGTTCCCGCTGGGGTCCATCAGATAATACGTCCTGTTAGGCGTGTGGACAAAGA
AAGTTTTAAAATTCTTGGCCTCTGGTCGAAGTTCTTGTGACCAAGGAATTTCACCTTTCAGAACTTTGTT
GACAGGATCCACATAATATAAATGTGGTCCTTCTGTGAGCAACAGCTGTCGTCGTCTTGCAAATAAACCC
TTCCGCTTATCCACTGGGCCCATCTTTAGTATTAAATTATTTTCTACAAACTGGTGCCAAGGGTTTCCGC
CAGCCTGCTTCTCCAACAACAACCTCTTCTCATCTTCGGAAAACTGTAAGTCCAGTTCAAAGGAGTTCGA
GTCCAGATCGTGAATGTACTGCTCTATGTTGCTGCCTGACCTCTGGGGCAGGCCCGTGTCGGAGGCTGAC
AGGGAGTGTGAGGAGGAGGACGAAGACACCTGCATGCAGCCAAACTGGCTCAGGAGATTGTCATAATTGC
CATAGCAGTCCTCGTCGTCTTCCGACATAGCCGGCAGGTAAGCGGTGAGCTTCGGAGGCGTCTGCTGGTG
CAGGTTCTCCCACGTGACGGACTCGAAGAACGGGTGTGCTTTAAGAGGTCCGTATCCTTCCATTTCCTCA
CAGCCTAACCGCTTTGTGGCATCTAAAACCAAAAGTTTCTCCACGAGGTCTCTTGCCTTAGGGAAGAATT
TTTCTGGAAAGTCATATTCCAACTTAATGATCTTCTGAAATATAAGATACTCGTTTCCAGCTCGGAATGG
TGGGAGTCCTGCCACAAGCTGGTATATTATGCATCCAAGAGCCCAAAGGTCTGAACTCTTACAGGCGGAC
TTCTCCGTGAGCAGCTCTGGAGAAACGTACTGCGCTGTTCCCACGAATGAGTTGGCCCTGGCTTGTTTGC
TCTCTGGGGATAAGACTTTTGCTGTTCCAAAATCTGTGATCTGGATGTGCATATCTTCATTTAACAAAAT
GTTTTCCGGTTTAAGGTCCCTGTGAATGATGCCCTTGCCGTGCAAGTACTCTAAAGCAGACACAATCTCA
GCCGTGTAAAATCGGGTACAGGTCTCATCGAATGAACCGATTTTGCGAATATATTTAAGTAGTTCTCCAT
TTTTGGCATAACTAAGGCCGAAATACAGCTTCTCGTCGTCCTGAAATGTGAAGTAAAGCTTAACAAAGAA
GGGGTGATCCAGGCGCGACATGACATCCCGCTCTCTGGTTACATAGGGGACCTTGTTCTCTTTTATGATA
TGTCGCTTCTCCAGAATTTTAATCGCATATTCTCTGGAGGTTGCCAGTTCTCGAGCCAGGACAACCGTGG
AAAAAGAGCCTTCCCCAAGGATTTTCCCAAACTTGAAGTCCTCAGGCCGCTTCTTCCGAGGCTGCGGCGG
AGGCTGGGCATGCTGCAGGGAGCCGGCGCCGGGCCGAGGCTCGGCTGCAGTGCCGTCCATGGCGGGGCCC
TGCCTGCTGCCACCAGGAATGCCAGGGGGCGTGCTGGACTCAGTCTGGGTCCTCACCATTGATGGGGATG
GGCAGGAACATAACACCACGCTGGACTGGATGGGCACGGCGTCATACAGCTGGCTGGTGGTCCTGGCCAT
GCTAGCACCATGGCTCGAGATCCCGGGTGATCAAGTCTTCGTCGAGTGATTGTAAATAAAATGTAATTTA
CAGTATAGTATTTTAATTAATATACAAATGATTTGATAATAATTCTTATTTAACTATAATATATTGTGTT
GGGTTGAATTAAAGGTCCGTATACTCCGGAATATTAATAGATCATGGAGATAATTAAAATGATAACCATC
TCGCAAATAAATAAGTATTTTACTGTTTTCGTAACAGTTTTGTAATAAAAAAACCTATAAATATTCCGGA
TTATTCATACCGTCCCACCATCGGGCGCGGATCCATGTCGCACCATCACCATCACCATCACCATCACCAT
GCAAGCTGGAGCCACCCGCAGTTCGAAAAGGGCTCCGGTGAAAACCTGTATTTCCAGGCGCGCATGAGCG
ACGTGGCTATTGTGAAGGAGGGTTGGCTGCACAAACGAGGGGAGTACATCAAGACCTGGCGGCCACGCTA
CTTCCTCCTCAAGAATGATGGCACCTTCATTGGCTACAAGGAGAGGCCGCAGGATGTGGACCAACGTGAG
GCTCCCCTCAACAACTTCTCTGTGGCGCAGTGCCAGCTGATGAAGACGGAGCGGCCCCGGCCCAACACCT
TCATCATCCGCTGCCTGCAGTGGACCACTGTCATCGAACGCACCTTCCATGTGGAGACTCCTGAGGAGCG
GGAGGAGTGGACAACCGCCATCCAGACTGTGGCTGACGGCCTCAAGAAGCAGGAGGAGGAGGAGATGGAC
TTCCGGTCGGGCTCACCCAGTGACAACTCAGGGGCTGAAGAGATGGAGGTGTCCCTGGCCAAGCCCAAGC
ACCGCGTGACCATGAACGAGTTTGAGTACCTGAAGCTGCTGGGCAAGGGCACTTTCGGCAAGGTGATCCT
GGTGAAGGAGAAGGCCACAGGCCGCTACTACGCCATGAAGATCCTCAAGAAGGAAGTCATCGTGGCCAAG
GACGAGGTGGCCCACACACTCACCGAGAACCGCGTCCTGCAGAACTCCAGGCACCCCTTCCTCACAGCCC
TGAAGTACTCTTTCCAGACCCACGACCGCCTCTGCTTTGTCATGGAGTACGCCAACGGGGGCGAGCTGTT
CTTCCACCTGTCCCGGGAGCGTGTGTTCTCCGAGGACCGGGCCCGCTTCTATGGCGCTGAGATTGTGTCA
GCCCTGGACTACCTGCACTCGGAGAAGAACGTGGTGTACCGGGACCTCAAGCTGGAGAACCTCATGCTGG
ACAAGGACGGGCACATTAAGATCACAGACTTCGGGCTGTGCAAGGAGGGGATCAAGGACGGTGCCACCAT
GAAGACCTTTTGCGGCACACCTGAGTACCTGGCCCCCGAGGTGCTGGAGGCCAATGCCTACGGCCGTGCA
GTGGACTGGTGGGGGCTGGGCGTGGTCATGTACGAGATGATGTGCGGTCGCCTGCCCTTCTACAACCAGG
ACCATGAGAAGCTTTTTGAGCTCATCCTCATGGAGGAGATCCGCTTCCCGCGCACGCTTGGTCCCGAGGC
CAAGTCCTTGCTTTCAGGGCTGCTCAAGAAGGACCCCAAGCAGAGGCTTGGCGGGGGCTCCGAGGACGCC
AAGGAGATCATGCAGCATCGCTTCTTTGCCGGTATCGTGTGGCAGCACGTGTACGAGAAGAAGCTCAGCC
CACCCTTCAAGCCCCAGGTCACGTCGGAGACTGACACCAGGTATTTTGATGAGGAGTTCACGGCCCAGAT
GATCACCATCACACCACCTGACCAAGATGACAGCATGGAGTGTGTGGACAGCGAGCGCAGGCCCCACTTC
CCCCAGTTCTCCTACTCGGCCAGCAGCACGGCCTGAGCGGCCGCTTTCGAATCTAGAGCCTGCAGTCTCG
ACAAGCTTGTCGAGAAGTACTAGAGGATCATAATCAGCCATACCACATTTGTAGAGGTTTTACTTGCTTT
AAAAAACCTCCCACACCTCCCCCTGAACCTGAAACATAAAATGAATGCAATTGTTGTTGTTAACTTGTTT
ATTGCAGCTTATAATGGTTACAAATAAAGCAATAGCATCACAAATTTCACAAATAAAGCATTTTTTTCAC
TGCATTCTAGTTGTGGTTTGTCCAAACTCATCAATGTATCTTATCATGTCTGGATCTGATCACTGCTTGA
GCCTAGGAGATCCGAACCAGATAAGTGAAATCTAGTTCCAAACTATTTTGTCATTTTTAATTTTCGTATT
AGCTTACGACGCTACACCCAGTTCCCATCTATTTTGTCACTCTTCCCTAAATAATCCTTAAAAACTCCAT
TTCCACCCCTCCCAGTTCCCAACTATTTTGTCCGCCCACAGCGGGGCATTTTTCTTCCTGTTATGTTTTT
AATCAAACATCCTGCCAACTCCATGTGACAAACCGTCATCTTCGGCTACTTTTTCTCTGTCACAGAATGA
AAATTTTTCTGTCATCTCTTCGTTATTAATGTTTGTAATTGACTGAATATCAACGCTTATTTGCAGCCTG
AATGGCGAATGGG
[124 nt withheld, positions 5334-5457]
C
[91 nt withheld, positions 5459-5549]
A
[49 nt withheld, positions 5551-5599]
CCTTTGACGTTGGAGTCCACGTTCTT
[37 nt withheld, positions 5626-5662]
ACCCTATCTCGGTCTATTCTTTTGATTTATAAGGGATTTTGCCGATTTCGGCCTATTGGTTAAAAAATGA
GCTGATTTAACAAAAATTTAACGCGAATTTTAACAAAATATTAACGCTTACAATTTAGGTGGCACTTTTC
GGGGAAATGTGCGCGGAACCCCTATTTGTTTATTTTTCTAAATACATTCAAATATGTATCCGCTCATGAG
ACAATAACCCTGATAAATGCTTCAATAATATTGAAAAAGGAAGAGTATGAGTATTCAACATTTCCGTGTC
GCCCTTATTCCCTTTTTTGCGGCATTTTGCCTTCCTGTTTTTGCTCACCCAGAAACGCTGGTGAAAGTAA
AAGATGCTGAAGATCAGTTGGGTGCACGAGTGGGTTACATCGAACTGGATCTCAACAGCGGTAAGATCCT
TGAGAGTTTTCGCCCCGAAGAACGTTTTCCAATGATGAGCACTTTTAAAGTTCTGCTATGTGGCGCGGTA
TTATCCCGTATTGACGCCGGGCAAGAGCAACTCGGTCGCCGCATACACTATTCTCAGAATGACTTGGTTG
AGTACTCACCAGTCACAGAAAAGCATCTTACGGATGGCATGACAGTAAGAGAATTATGCAGTGCTGCCAT
AACCATGAGTGATAACACTGCGGCCAACTTACTTCTGACAACGATCGGAGGACCGAAGGAGCTAACCGCT
TTTTTGCACAACATGGGGGATCATGTAACTCGCCTTGATCGTTGGGAACCGGAGCTGAATGAAGCCATAC
CAAACGACGAGCGTGACACCACGATGCCTGTAGCAATGGCAACAACGTTGCGCAAACTATTAACTGGCGA
ACTACTTACTCTAGCTTCCCGGCAACAATTAATAGACTGGATGGAGGCGGATAAAGTTGCAGGACCACTT
CTGCGCTCGGCCCTTCCGGCTGGCTGGTTTATTGCTGATAAATCTGGAGCCGGTGAGCGTGGGTCTCGCG
GTATCATTGCAGCACTGGGGCCAGATGGTAAGCCCTCCCGTATCGTAGTTATCTACACGACGGGGAGTCA
GGCAACTATGGATGAACGAAATAGACAGATCGCTGAGATAGGTGCCTCACTGATTAAGCATTGGTAACTG
TCAGACCAAGTTTACTCATATATACTTTAGATTGATTTAAAACTTCATTTTTAATTTAAAAGGATCTAGG
TGAAGATCCTTTTTGATAATCTCATGACCAAAATCCCTTAACGTGAGTTTTCGTTCCACTGAGCGTCAGA
CCCCGTAGAAAAGATCAAAGGATCTTCTTGAGATCCTTTTTTTCTGCGCGTAATCTGCTGCTTGCAAACA
AAAAAACCACCGCTACCAGCGGTGGTTTGTTTGCCGGATCAAGAGCTACCAACTCTTTTTCCGAAGGTAA
CTGGCTTCAGCAGAGCGCAGATACCAAATACTGTTCTTCTAGTGTAGCCGTAGTTAGGCCACCACTTCAA
GAACTCTGTAGCACCGCCTACATACCTCGCTCTGCTAATCCTGTTACCAGTGGCTGCTGCCAGTGGCGAT
AAGTCGTGTCTTACCGGGTTGGACTCAAGACGATAGTTACCGGATAAGGCGCAGCGGTCGGGCTGAACGG
GGGGTTCGTGCACACAGCCCAGCTTGGAGCGAACGACCTACACCGAACTGAGATACCTACAGCGTGAGCT
ATGAGAAAGCGCCACGCTTCCCGAAGGGAGAAAGGCGGACAGGTATCCGGTAAGCGGCAGGGTCGGAACA
GGAGAGCGCACGAGGGAGCTTCCAGGGGGAAACGCCTGGTATCTTTATAGTCCTGTCGGGTTTCGCCACC
TCTGACTTGAGCGTCGATTTTTGTGATGCTCGTCAGGGGGGCGGAGCCTATGGAAAAACGCCAGCAACGC
GGCCTTTTTACGGTTCCTGGCCTTTTGCTGGCCTTTTGCTCACATGTTCTTTCCTGCGTTATCCCCTGAT
TCTGTGGATAACCGTATTACCGCCTTTGAGTGAGCTGATACCGCTCGCCGCAGCCGAACGACCGAGCGCA
GCGAGTCAGTGAGCGAGGAAGCGGAAGAGCGCCTGATGCGGTATTTTCTCCTTACGCATCTGTGCGGTAT
TTCACACCGCATAGACCAGCCGCGTAACCTGGCAAAATCGGTTACGGTTGAGTAATAAATGGATGCCCTG
CGTAAGCGGGTGTGGGCGGACAATAAAGTCTTAAACTGAACAAAATAGATCTAAACTATGACAATAAAGT
CTTAAACTAGACAGAATAGTTGTAAACTGAAATCAGTCCAGTTATGCTGTGAAAAAGCATACTGGACTTT
TGTTATGGCTAAAGCAAACTCTTCATTTTCTGAAGTGCAAATTGCCCGTCGTATTAAAGAGGGGCGTGGC
CAAGGGCATGGTAAAGACTATATTCGCGGCGTTGTGACAATTTACCGAACAACTCCGCGGCCGGGAAGCC
GATCTCGGCTTGAACGAATTGTTAGGTGGCGGTACTTGGGTCGATATCAAAGTGCATCACTTCTTCCCGT
ATGCCCAACTTTGTATAGAGAGCCACTGCGGGATCGTCACCGTAATCTGCTTGCACGTAGATCACATAAG
CACCAAGCGCGTTGGCCTCATGCTTGAGGAGATTGATGAGCGCGGTGGCAATGCCCTGCCTCCGGTGCTC
GCCGGAGACTGCGAGATCATAGATATAGATCTCACTACGCGGCTGCTCAAACTTGGGCA
Features (pLannotate 1.2.2; 20 found; start..end, strand, type, name):
    475..503     -  promoter       Pc promoter: intI1 (promoter lies within the coding sequence); class 1 integron promoter
    481..840     -  CDS            YPR2_ECOLX (fragment): Protein predicted: Swiss-Prot protein existence level 4. From Escherichia coli.
   1011..1059    -  polyA_signal   HSV TK poly(A) signal: herpes simplex virus thymidine kinase polyadenylation signal (Cole and Stacy, 1985)
   1133..2800    -  CDS            PDPK1: PDPK1_HUMAN - Also known as PDK1. Experimental evidence at protein level: Swiss-Prot protein existence level 1. Serine/threonine kinase which acts as a master kinase, phosphorylating and activating a subgroup of the AGC family of protein kinases. Its targets include: protein kinase B (PKB/AKT1, PKB/AKT2, PKB/AKT3), p70 ribosomal protein S6 kinase (RPS6KB1), p90 ribosomal protein S6 kinase (RPS6KA1, RPS6KA2 and RPS6KA3), cyclic AMP-dependent protein kinase (PRKACA), protein kinase C (PRKCD and PRKCZ), serum and glucocorticoid-inducible kinase (SGK1, SGK2 and SGK3), p21-activated kinase-1 (PAK1)
   2848..2957    -  promoter       p10 promoter: baculovirus promoter for expression in insect cells
   2981..3072    +  promoter       polyhedrin promoter: polh from Autographa californica; promoter for the baculovirus polyhedrin gene
   3121..3150    +  CDS            10xHis: 10xHis affinity tag
   3157..3180    +  CDS            Strep-Tag II: peptide that binds Strep-Tactin®, an engineered form of streptavidin
   3214..4653    +  CDS            Akt1: human serine/threonine protein kinase activated by growth factors; AKT1
   4716..4799    +  CDS            large T antigen (fragment): large T antigen from SV40 (simian virus 40)
   4822..4956    +  polyA_signal   SV40 poly(A) signal: SV40 polyadenylation signal
   4985..5150    -  mobile_element Tn7L: mini-Tn7 element (left end of the Tn7 transposon) Tn7
   5313..5329    +  CDS            lacZα (fragment): LacZα fragment of β-galactosidase; lacZ fragment
   5334..5788    +  rep_origin     f1 ori (sequence partly withheld): f1 bacteriophage origin of replication; arrow indicates direction of (+) strand synthesis
   5814..5918    +  promoter       AmpR promoter: bla
   5919..6779    +  CDS            AmpR: β-lactamase; bla; confers resistance to ampicillin, carbenicillin, and related antibiotics
   6950..7538    +  rep_origin     ori: high-copy-number ColE1/pMB1/pBR322/pUC origin of replication
   7724..7775    -  misc_feature   bom (fragment): basis of mobility region from pBR322
   7843..8067    -  mobile_element Tn7R: mini-Tn7 element (right end of the Tn7 transposon) Tn7
   8134..286     -  CDS            GmR (across the origin): gentamycin acetyltransferase; aacC1; confers resistance to gentamycin
