[The description below was written by a language model from this plasmid's Addgene catalogue record and pLannotate feature annotations shown in this document.]
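Description:
pFBD-Akt1(D323A/D325A) is a baculovirus donor plasmid built on pFastBac Dual for protein expression in insect cells. It is about 8.4 kb and is maintained in E. coli at high copy through a ColE1/pUC-type origin with ampicillin resistance; an f1 origin is also present. The expression region, together with a gentamicin acetyltransferase gene, lies between the Tn7L and Tn7R ends. This mini-Tn7 element can be transposed into a baculovirus shuttle genome (bacmid) in a suitable E. coli host. Gentamicin selects for that transfer, and the resulting bacmid is used to generate recombinant virus.

pFastBac Dual carries two divergent late baculoviral promoters, and the feature table shows both are occupied. The polyhedrin promoter drives full-length human AKT1 (about 1.44 kb) carrying the D323A and D325A substitutions, which the record calls transforming mutations. The coding sequence is preceded by an N-terminal 10xHis tag and terminated by the SV40 polyadenylation signal. The annotation also detects a Strep-Tag II between the His tag and Akt1, which the catalogue entry does not list; it would allow a second affinity purification route. In the opposite orientation, the p10 promoter drives an open reading frame annotated as human PDPK1 (PDK1), followed by the HSV TK poly(A) signal. PDK1 is the upstream kinase that phosphorylates and activates Akt. The catalogue fields do not mention this second insert, so the reason for co-expression is not stated, although it would be consistent with producing phosphorylated Akt1.

The construct is suited to producing recombinant, affinity-purifiable mutant Akt1 from insect cells. It was deposited with a study of how phosphoinositide binding restricts Akt activity to cellular membranes.
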