Addgene plasmid #86592: pFBD-Akt1(D323A/D325A)
Purpose: Expresses human full-length Akt1(D323A/D325A) mutant
Depositing lab: Thomas Leonard & Ivan Yudushkin. Depositing organization: Medical University of Vienna. Publication: PI(3,4,5)P3 Engagement Restricts Akt Activity to Cellular Membranes. Ebner M, Lucic I, Leonard TA, Yudushkin I. Mol Cell. 2017 Feb 2;65(3):416-431.e6. doi: 10.1016/j.molcel.2016.12.028. PubMed 28157504.
Backbone
  Vector backbone: pFastBac Dual
  Total vector size (bp): 8382
  Vector type: Insect Expression
  Selectable markers: Gentamicin
Growth in bacteria
  Bacterial resistance: Ampicillin, 100 μg/mL
  Growth temperature: 37°C
  Growth strain: DH5alpha
  Copy number: High Copy
Gene/Insert
  Gene/Insert name: Akt1
  Species: H. sapiens (human)
  Insert size (bp): 1443
  Mutation: D323A/D325A transforming mutations
  Entrez Gene: AKT1 (a.k.a. AKT, PKB, PKB-ALPHA, PRKBA, RAC, RAC-ALPHA)
  Tag / fusion protein: 10xHis (N terminal on insert)
Terms and licenses: Academic/Nonprofit Terms; Industry Terms: Not Available to Industry
Depositor comments: Cloned by Iva LUCIC
How to cite: pFBD-Akt1(D323A/D325A) was a gift from Thomas Leonard & Ivan Yudushkin (Addgene plasmid # 86592 ; http://n2t.net/addgene:86592 ; RRID:Addgene_86592)
